Addgene plasmid #228581: TMEM16F-I611K-peGFP-N1
Purpose: Expresses mouse TMEM16F-I611K-eGFP in mammalian cells
Depositing lab: Huanghe Yang. Publication: TMEM16 and OSCA/TMEM63 proteins share a conserved potential to permeate ions and phospholipids. Lowry AJ, Liang P, Song M, Serena Wan YC, Pei ZM, Yang H, Zhang Y. bioRxiv [Preprint]. 2024 Sep 3:2024.02.04.578431. doi: 10.1101/2024.02.04.578431. PubMed 38370744.
Backbone
  Vector backbone: peGFP-N1
  Vector type: Mammalian Expression
Growth in bacteria
  Bacterial resistance: Kanamycin, 50 μg/mL
  Growth temperature: 37°C
  Growth strain: DH5alpha
  Copy number: High Copy
Gene/Insert
  Gene/Insert name: TMEM16F/anoctamin 6 (Ano6), transcript variant 2
  Species: M. musculus (mouse)
  Mutation: I611K plus a 3 amino acid N-terminal truncation (MQM)
  Entrez Gene: Ano6 (a.k.a. 2900059G15Rik, F730003B03Rik, Tmem16f)
  Cloning method: Unknown
Terms and licenses: Academic/Nonprofit Terms; Industry Terms: Not Available to Industry
Depositor comments: Please visit https://doi.org/10.1101/2024.02.04.578431 for bioRxiv preprint.
How to cite: TMEM16F-I611K-peGFP-N1 was a gift from Huanghe Yang (Addgene plasmid # 228581 ; http://n2t.net/addgene:228581 ; RRID:Addgene_228581)
