[The description below was written by a language model from this plasmid's Addgene catalogue record and pLannotate feature annotations shown in this document.]
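Description:
TMEM16F-I611K-peGFP-N1 is a mammalian expression plasmid of about 7.5 kb built on the peGFP-N1 backbone, designed to produce a mutant mouse TMEM16F (anoctamin 6, Ano6, transcript variant 2) fused at its C-terminus to EGFP. The Ano6 coding sequence sits in the remnant of the multiple cloning site directly downstream of the human cytomegalovirus immediate early enhancer and promoter, and is followed after a short linker by the mammalian codon-optimized EGFP open reading frame and an SV40 polyadenylation signal. The insert carries the I611K point substitution and lacks the first three N-terminal residues (MQM) relative to the reference protein. The cloning method is not recorded.

The plasmid is maintained at high copy in E. coli through a ColE1/pUC-type origin, and it also carries an f1 phage origin for single-stranded DNA production. A single NeoR/KanR gene (Tn5 aminoglycoside phosphotransferase) serves both hosts. A bacterial bla-type promoter drives it for kanamycin selection in bacteria, while the adjacent SV40 enhancer/early promoter, together with an HSV TK polyadenylation signal, allows G418 selection of stably transfected mammalian cells. The small fragments annotated as SV40 large T antigen, ble and bGH poly(A) are probably residual backbone sequences or annotation matches rather than functional elements.

The construct is intended for expressing fluorescently tagged TMEM16F-I611K in mammalian cells, where EGFP lets transfected cells and the protein's localization be seen. The associated publication examines the shared capacity of TMEM16 and OSCA/TMEM63 family proteins to permeate ions and phospholipids, which suggests the mutant is used to probe those activities.
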