Features (pLannotate 1.2.2; 15 found; start..end, strand, type, name):
     61..364     +  enhancer       CMV enhancer: human cytomegalovirus immediate early enhancer
    365..568     +  promoter       CMV promoter: human cytomegalovirus (CMV) immediate early promoter
    591..657     +  misc_feature   MCS (fragment): multiple cloning site
    661..3384    +  CDS            Ano6: ANO6_MOUSE - Also known as Tmem16f From Mus musculus (Mouse).
   3400..4119    +  CDS            EGFP: the original enhanced GFP (Yang et al., 1996) mammalian codon-optimized
   4136..4219    +  CDS            large T antigen (fragment): large T antigen from SV40 (simian virus 40)
   4242..4363    +  polyA_signal   SV40 poly(A) signal: SV40 polyadenylation signal
   4397..4825    -  rep_origin     f1 ori (sequence partly withheld): f1 bacteriophage origin of replication; arrow indicates direction of (+) strand synthesis
   4852..4956    +  promoter       AmpR promoter: bla
   4958..5315    +  promoter       SV40 promoter: SV40 enhancer and early promoter
   5350..6144    +  CDS            NeoR/KanR: aminoglycoside phosphotransferase from Tn5; aph(3')-II (or nptII); confers resistance to neomycin, kanamycin, and G418 (Geneticin®)
   6165..6317    +  CDS            ble (fragment): BLE_KLEPN - Experimental evidence at protein level: Swiss-Prot protein existence level 1. Binding protein with a strong affinity to the bleomycin family of antibiotics. Binds to CL990; an antimitotic-antibiotic compound. From Klebsiella pneumoniae.
   6376..6423    +  polyA_signal   HSV TK poly(A) signal: herpes simplex virus thymidine kinase polyadenylation signal (Cole and Stacy, 1985)
   6514..6530    -  polyA_signal   bGH poly(A) signal (fragment): bovine growth hormone polyadenylation signal
   6752..7340    +  rep_origin     ori: high-copy-number ColE1/pMB1/pBR322/pUC origin of replication
>Addgene plasmid #228581 | TMEM16F-I611K-peGFP-N1 | addgene full sequence | sequence record 454817 | Addgene NGS Result
TAGTTATTAATAGTAATCAATTACGGGGTCATTAGTTCATAGCCCATATATGGAGTTCCGCGTTACATAA
CTTACGGTAAATGGCCCGCCTGGCTGACCGCCCAACGACCCCCGCCCATTGACGTCAATAATGACGTATG
TTCCCATAGTAACGCCAATAGGGACTTTCCATTGACGTCAATGGGTGGAGTATTTACGGTAAACTGCCCA
CTTGGCAGTACATCAAGTGTATCATATGCCAAGTACGCCCCCTATTGACGTCAATGACGGTAAATGGCCC
GCCTGGCATTATGCCCAGTACATGACCTTATGGGACTTTCCTACTTGGCAGTACATCTACGTATTAGTCA
TCGCTATTACCATGGTGATGCGGTTTTGGCAGTACATCAATGGGCGTGGATAGCGGTTTGACTCACGGGG
ATTTCCAAGTCTCCACCCCATTGACGTCAATGGGAGTTTGTTTTGGCACCAAAATCAACGGGACTTTCCA
AAATGTCGTAACAACTCCGCCCCATTGACGCAAATGGGCGGTAGGCGTGTACGGTGGGAGGTCTATATAA
GCAGAGCTGGTTTAGTGAACCGTCAGATCCGCTAGCGCTACCGGACTCAGATCTCGAGCTCAAGCTTCGA
ATTCTGCAGTCGACGGTACCGCGGGCCACCATGACTAGGAAGGTCCTGCTGAACATGGAGCTGGAGGAGG
ACGACGATGAGGATGGAGACATTGTGCTGGAAAACTTTGACCAGACAATTGTCTGCCCCACCTTTGGATC
ACTGGAGAATCAGCAGGACTTCAGGACTCCAGAGTTTGAAGAATTTAACGGGAAGCCCGACTCCCTCTTT
TTCACCGATGGCCAGAGGCGAATCGACTTCATCCTCGTGTATGAAGATGAGAGCAAAAAGGAGAACAATA
AGAAAGGGACAAATGAGAAACAGAAGAGGAAAAGACAAGCATACGAATCTAACCTTATCTGCCATGGGCT
GCAGCTGGAAGCAACAAGATCTGTTTCTGATGACAAGCTTGTGTTCGTAAAAGTGCACGCGCCCTGGGAA
GTGCTGTGCACCTATGCTGAGATCATGCACATCAAACTCCCGCTAAAGCCAAACGACCTGAAAACGCGCT
CGCCCTTTGGCAACCTCAACTGGTTCACCAAGGTCCTCCGGGTGAACGAGAGTGTCATCAAGCCAGAGCA
GGAGTTCTTCACTGCCCCTTTTGAGAAGAGCCGGATGAATGATTTCTACATCCTCGATAGAGATTCCTTC
TTCAACCCTGCCACCAGAAGCCGCATTGTTTATTTCATCCTCTCTCGGGTCAAATACCAAGTGATGAACA
ACGTTAACAAATTTGGGATTAATAGACTGGTCAGCTCTGGAATCTACAAAGCAGCGTTTCCTCTGCACGA
CTGCAGATTCAACTATGAGTCGGAGGACATCAGTTGTCCTAGCGAGCGTTACCTCCTGTACAGAGAATGG
GCTCACCCTCGGAGTATATACAAGAAGCAGCCCTTGGATCTTATCAGGAAGTATTACGGCGAGAAGATTG
GAATCTACTTTGCTTGGCTGGGCTATTACACGCAGATGCTCCTTCTCGCAGCTGTGGTGGGCGTGGCCTG
CTTCCTCTATGGATATCTTGATCAGGATAACTGCACTTGGAGCAAAGAGGTCTGTGATCCTGACATCGGT
GGCCAGATCCTGATGTGCCCCCAGTGTGACAGGCTGTGTCCGTTCTGGAGGCTGAATATCACCTGTGAAT
CTTCTAAGAAATTGTGCATCTTTGACAGTTTTGGAACCCTGATCTTCGCTGTATTTATGGGAGTGTGGGT
TACATTGTTTTTGGAGTTTTGGAAGCGGCGCCAGGCAGAGCTCGAATATGAATGGGACACCGTTGAGCTA
CAGCAAGAGGAACAGGCCCGGCCAGAGTATGAGGCCCAGTGCAATCACGTGGTGATAAACGAGATCACTC
AGGAGGAGGAGCGCATCCCATTTACCACCTGTGGGAAGTGCATCCGGGTCACGCTGTGTGCGAGCGCCGT
CTTCTTCTGGATCCTGCTCATCATCGCCTCTGTGATCGGGATCATTGTCTACAGGCTGTCCGTGTTCATC
GTATTTTCCACAACGCTCCCCAAGAACCCCAACGGGACAGACCCGATCCAGAAGTACCTGACCCCACAGA
TGGCCACATCCATCACAGCCTCCATCATCAGCTTCATCATCATCATGATCCTCAACACGATCTACGAGAA
GGTGGCCATCATGATCACCAACTTCGAGCTCCCAAGGACCCAGACGGATTATGAGAACAGCCTGACCATG
AAGATGTTCTTGTTCCAGTTTGTCAACTATTACTCCTCATGCTTCTACATCGCATTCTTCAAGGGCAAAT
TCGTGGGCTATCCCGGGGACCCAGTGTACTTGCTGGGCAAATACAGAAGCGAAGAGTGTGACCCGGGGGG
CTGCCTCCTTGAACTGACCACACAGCTGACGAAGATCATGGGAGGAAAGGCAATCTGGAACAACATACAA
GAAGTCTTGCTCCCATGGGTTATGAATCTAATTGGACGATATAAAAGAGTCTCGGGATCAGAAAAGATAA
CCCCACGATGGGAACAGGATTACCATCTGCAGCCCATGGGCAAGCTGGGATTGTTCTATGAGTATCTTGA
AATGATTATTCAGTTTGGGTTCGTCACTTTATTTGTGGCCTCTTTCCCACTGGCTCCCCTGCTGGCTCTG
GTGAACAATATTTTGGAAATAAGAGTGGACGCGTGGAAGCTCACAACCCAGTTTAGGCGCATGGTGCCCG
AAAAAGCCCAGGATATCGGCGCGTGGCAGCCCATCATGCAAGGAATAGCCATCCTGGCCGTGGTGACCAA
CGCCATGATCATTGCTTTCACATCAGACATGATCCCCCGCCTGGTGTATTATTGGTCTTTCTCTATCCCT
CCCTACGGGGACCACACTTATTACACCATGGACGGCTACATCAACAACACTCTCTCTGTCTTCAACATCA
CGGACTTCAAGAACACAGACAAAGAAAACCCATACATTGGGCTTGGTAACTATACCTTGTGCAGGTACCG
TGACTTCCGAAACCCACCTGGGCACCCACAAGAGTATAAACACAACATCTACTATTGGCACGTGATTGCC
GCCAAGCTGGCCTTCATCATTGTCATGGAGCACATCATCTACTCTGTGAAGTTCTTCATTTCCTACGCAA
TTCCAGATGTGTCCAAAATCACGAAAAGCAAGATCAAGAGGGAGAAATACCTCACGCAGAAGTTGCTTCA
CGAGAGTCACCTCAAAGACCTGACCAAAAACATGGGGATCATCGCCGAGAGGATAGGAGGAACGGTTGAC
AACAGCGTGCGGCCAAAACTCGAAGCACCGGTCGCCACCATGGTGAGCAAGGGCGAGGAGCTGTTCACCG
GGGTGGTGCCCATCCTGGTCGAGCTGGACGGCGACGTAAACGGCCACAAGTTCAGCGTGTCCGGCGAGGG
CGAGGGCGATGCCACCTACGGCAAGCTGACCCTGAAGTTCATCTGCACCACCGGCAAGCTGCCCGTGCCC
TGGCCCACCCTCGTGACCACCCTGACCTACGGCGTGCAGTGCTTCAGCCGCTACCCCGACCACATGAAGC
AGCACGACTTCTTCAAGTCCGCCATGCCCGAAGGCTACGTCCAGGAGCGCACCATCTTCTTCAAGGACGA
CGGCAACTACAAGACCCGCGCCGAGGTGAAGTTCGAGGGCGACACCCTGGTGAACCGCATCGAGCTGAAG
GGCATCGACTTCAAGGAGGACGGCAACATCCTGGGGCACAAGCTGGAGTACAACTACAACAGCCACAACG
TCTATATCATGGCCGACAAGCAGAAGAACGGCATCAAGGTGAACTTCAAGATCCGCCACAACATCGAGGA
CGGCAGCGTGCAGCTCGCCGACCACTACCAGCAGAACACCCCCATCGGCGACGGCCCCGTGCTGCTGCCC
GACAACCACTACCTGAGCACCCAGTCCGCCCTGAGCAAAGACCCCAACGAGAAGCGCGATCACATGGTCC
TGCTGGAGTTCGTGACCGCCGCCGGGATCACTCTCGGCATGGACGAGCTGTACAAGTAAAGCGGCCGCGA
CTCTAGATCATAATCAGCCATACCACATTTGTAGAGGTTTTACTTGCTTTAAAAAACCTCCCACACCTCC
CCCTGAACCTGAAACATAAAATGAATGCAATTGTTGTTGTTAACTTGTTTATTGCAGCTTATAATGGTTA
CAAATAAAGCAATAGCATCACAAATTTCACAAATAAAGCATTTTTTTCACTGCATTCTAGTTGTGGTTTG
TCCAAACTCATCAATGTATCTTAAGGCGTAAATTGTAAGCGTTAATATTTTGTTAAAATTCGCGTTAAAT
TTTTGTTAAATCAGCTCATTTTTTAACCAATAGGCCGAAATCGGCAAAATCCCTTATAAATCAAAAGAAT
AGACCGAGATAGGGT
[37 nt withheld, positions 4496-4532]
AAAGAACGTGGACTCCAACGTCAAAGG
[49 nt withheld, positions 4560-4608]
T
[91 nt withheld, positions 4610-4700]
G
[124 nt withheld, positions 4702-4825]
CAGGTGGCACTTTTCGGGGAAATGTGCGCGGAACCCCTATTTGTTTATTTTTCTAAATACATTCAAATAT
GTATCCGCTCATGAGACAATAACCCTGATAAATGCTTCAATAATATTGAAAAAGGAAGAGTCCTGAGGCG
GAAAGAACCAGCTGTGGAATGTGTGTCAGTTAGGGTGTGGAAAGTCCCCAGGCTCCCCAGCAGGCAGAAG
TATGCAAAGCATGCATCTCAATTAGTCAGCAACCAGGTGTGGAAAGTCCCCAGGCTCCCCAGCAGGCAGA
AGTATGCAAAGCATGCATCTCAATTAGTCAGCAACCATAGTCCCGCCCCTAACTCCGCCCATCCCGCCCC
TAACTCCGCCCAGTTCCGCCCATTCTCCGCCCCATGGCTGACTAATTTTTTTTATTTATGCAGAGGCCGA
GGCCGCCTCGGCCTCTGAGCTATTCCAGAAGTAGTGAGGAGGCTTTTTTGGAGGCCTAGGCTTTTGCAAA
GATCGATCAAGAGACAGGATGAGGATCGTTTCGCATGATTGAACAAGATGGATTGCACGCAGGTTCTCCG
GCCGCTTGGGTGGAGAGGCTATTCGGCTATGACTGGGCACAACAGACAATCGGCTGCTCTGATGCCGCCG
TGTTCCGGCTGTCAGCGCAGGGGCGCCCGGTTCTTTTTGTCAAGACCGACCTGTCCGGTGCCCTGAATGA
ACTGCAAGACGAGGCAGCGCGGCTATCGTGGCTGGCCACGACGGGCGTTCCTTGCGCAGCTGTGCTCGAC
GTTGTCACTGAAGCGGGAAGGGACTGGCTGCTATTGGGCGAAGTGCCGGGGCAGGATCTCCTGTCATCTC
ACCTTGCTCCTGCCGAGAAAGTATCCATCATGGCTGATGCAATGCGGCGGCTGCATACGCTTGATCCGGC
TACCTGCCCATTCGACCACCAAGCGAAACATCGCATCGAGCGAGCACGTACTCGGATGGAAGCCGGTCTT
GTCGATCAGGATGATCTGGACGAAGAGCATCAGGGGCTCGCGCCAGCCGAACTGTTCGCCAGGCTCAAGG
CGAGCATGCCCGACGGCGAGGATCTCGTCGTGACCCATGGCGATGCCTGCTTGCCGAATATCATGGTGGA
AAATGGCCGCTTTTCTGGATTCATCGACTGTGGCCGGCTGGGTGTGGCGGACCGCTATCAGGACATAGCG
TTGGCTACCCGTGATATTGCTGAAGAGCTTGGCGGCGAATGGGCTGACCGCTTCCTCGTGCTTTACGGTA
TCGCCGCTCCCGATTCGCAGCGCATCGCCTTCTATCGCCTTCTTGACGAGTTCTTCTGAGCGGGACTCTG
GGGTTCGAAATGACCGACCAAGCGACGCCCAACCTGCCATCACGAGATTTCGATTCCACCGCCGCCTTCT
ATGAAAGGTTGGGCTTCGGAATCGTTTTCCGGGACGCCGGCTGGATGATCCTCCAGCGCGGGGATCTCAT
GCTGGAGTTCTTCGCCCACCCTAGGGGGAGGCTAACTGAAACACGGAAGGAGACAATACCGGAAGGAACC
CGCGCTATGACGGCAATAAAAAGACAGAATAAAACGCACGGTGTTGGGTCGTTTGTTCATAAACGCGGGG
TTCGGTCCCAGGGCTGGCACTCTGTCGATACCCCACCGAGACCCCATTGGGGCCAATACGCCCGCGTTTC
TTCCTTTTCCCCACCCCACCCCCCAAGTTCGGGTGAAGGCCCAGGGCTCGCAGCCAACGTCGGGGCGGCA
GGCCCTGCCATAGCCTCAGGTTACTCATATATACTTTAGATTGATTTAAAACTTCATTTTTAATTTAAAA
GGATCTAGGTGAAGATCCTTTTTGATAATCTCATGACCAAAATCCCTTAACGTGAGTTTTCGTTCCACTG
AGCGTCAGACCCCGTAGAAAAGATCAAAGGATCTTCTTGAGATCCTTTTTTTCTGCGCGTAATCTGCTGC
TTGCAAACAAAAAAACCACCGCTACCAGCGGTGGTTTGTTTGCCGGATCAAGAGCTACCAACTCTTTTTC
CGAAGGTAACTGGCTTCAGCAGAGCGCAGATACCAAATACTGTTCTTCTAGTGTAGCCGTAGTTAGGCCA
CCACTTCAAGAACTCTGTAGCACCGCCTACATACCTCGCTCTGCTAATCCTGTTACCAGTGGCTGCTGCC
AGTGGCGATAAGTCGTGTCTTACCGGGTTGGACTCAAGACGATAGTTACCGGATAAGGCGCAGCGGTCGG
GCTGAACGGGGGGTTCGTGCACACAGCCCAGCTTGGAGCGAACGACCTACACCGAACTGAGATACCTACA
GCGTGAGCTATGAGAAAGCGCCACGCTTCCCGAAGGGAGAAAGGCGGACAGGTATCCGGTAAGCGGCAGG
GTCGGAACAGGAGAGCGCACGAGGGAGCTTCCAGGGGGAAACGCCTGGTATCTTTATAGTCCTGTCGGGT
TTCGCCACCTCTGACTTGAGCGTCGATTTTTGTGATGCTCGTCAGGGGGGCGGAGCCTATGGAAAAACGC
CAGCAACGCGGCCTTTTTACGGTTCCTGGCCTTTTGCTGGCCTTTTGCTCACATGTTCTTTCCTGCGTTA
TCCCCTGATTCTGTGGATAACCGTATTACCGCCATGCAT
